Addgene plasmid #36299: pXL003-ishRNA-beta-catenin-2
Depositing lab: Sean Palecek. Depositing organization: University of Wisconsin, Madison. Publication: Robust cardiomyocyte differentiation from human pluripotent stem cells via temporal modulation of canonical Wnt signaling. Lian X, Hsiao C, Wilson G, Zhu K, Hazeltine LB, Azarin SM, Raval KK, Zhang J, Kamp TJ, Palecek SP. Proc Natl Acad Sci U S A. 2012 May 29. 10.1073/pnas.1200250109 PubMed 22645348.
Backbone
  Vector backbone: pLV-H1TetO-RFP-Puro
  Backbone manufacturer: Biosettia
  Backbone size w/o insert (bp): 10275
  Modifications to backbone: insert the shRNA of beta-catenin-2
  Vector type: Mammalian Expression, Lentiviral, RNAi
  Selectable markers: Puromycin
Growth in bacteria
  Bacterial resistance: Ampicillin, 100 μg/mL
  Growth temperature: 37°C
  Growth strain: Stbl3
  Growth instructions: 18 hours at 250 rpm
  Copy number: High Copy
Gene/Insert
  Gene/Insert name: shRNA of beta-catenin-2 (alt name: CTNNB1)
  gRNA/shRNA sequence: GCTGGTGGAATGCAAGCTT
  Species: H. sapiens (human)
  Insert size (bp): 1008
  Entrez Gene: CTNNB1 (a.k.a. CTNNB, EVR7, MRD19, NEDSDV, armadillo)
  Promoter: TetO-H1
  Tag / fusion protein: IRES-RFP-Puro (C terminal on backbone)
  Cloning method: Unknown
  Sequencing primers: 5′ AATATTTGCATGTCGCTATGTG
Terms and licenses: Academic/Nonprofit Terms; Industry Terms: Not Available to Industry
How to cite: pXL003-ishRNA-beta-catenin-2 was a gift from Sean Palecek (Addgene plasmid # 36299 ; http://n2t.net/addgene:36299 ; RRID:Addgene_36299)
