[The description below was written by a language model from this plasmid's Addgene catalogue record.]
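Description:
pXL003-ishRNA-beta-catenin-2 is a lentiviral RNAi vector for inducible knockdown of human beta-catenin (CTNNB1) in mammalian cells. It is built on the commercial pLV-H1TetO-RFP-Puro backbone, recorded as about 10.3 kb without insert, and is propagated in bacteria as a high-copy plasmid under ampicillin selection. The recommended host is a recombination-deficient strain, the usual choice for keeping the repeated lentiviral LTR sequences stable. No feature table accompanies the record, so the exact arrangement of viral elements, the origin of replication and the promoter driving the marker cassette are not stated.

The payload is a short hairpin RNA directed against CTNNB1, the second of what appears from the name to be a series of beta-catenin hairpins. It is expressed from a TetO-H1 promoter, an RNA polymerase III H1 promoter modified with a tetracycline operator. In such designs a Tet repressor bound to the operator blocks hairpin transcription, and adding tetracycline or doxycycline relieves the block, so knockdown can be switched on at a chosen time; the record does not say where the repressor is supplied. The backbone also carries an IRES-RFP-Puro element, which provides red fluorescence to identify transduced cells and puromycin resistance to select stable integrants. The listed insert size of roughly 1 kb is far larger than a hairpin alone, so it presumably includes flanking sequence, though the record does not explain this.

The associated publication concerns cardiomyocyte differentiation from human pluripotent stem cells through temporal modulation of canonical Wnt signaling. That fits use of this construct to deplete beta-catenin, the central effector of that pathway, at defined stages of differentiation.
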