>Addgene plasmid #36299 | pXL003-ishRNA-beta-catenin-2 | depositor partial sequence | sequence record 45363 | backbone sequences
AAGCTTAATGTAGTCTTATGCAATACTCTTGTAGTCTTGCAACATGGTAACGATGAGTTAGCAACATGCC
TTACAAGGAGAGAAAAAGCACCGTGCATGCCGATTGGTGGAAGTAAGGTGGTACGATCGTGCCTTATTAG
GAAGGCAACAGACGGGTCTGACATGGATTGGACGAACCACTGAATTGCCGCATTGCAGAGATATTGTATT
TAAGTGCCTAGCTCGATACATAAACGGGTCTCTCTGGTTAGACCAGATCTGAGCCTGGGAGCTCTCTGGC
TAACTAGGGAACCCACTGCTTAAGCCTCAATAAAGCTTGCCTTGAGTGCTTCAAGTAGTGTGTGCCCGTC
TGTTGTGTGACTCTGGTAACTAGAGATCCCTCAGACCCTTTTAGTCAGTGTGGAAAATCTCTAGCAGTGG
CGCCCGAACAGGGACTTGAAAGCGAAAGGGAAACCAGAGGAGCTCTCTCGACGCAGGACTCGGCTTGCTG
AAGCGCGCACGGCAAGAGGCGAGGGGCGGCGACTGGTGAGTACGCCAAAAATTTTGACTAGCGGAGGCTA
GAAGGAGAGAGATGGGTGCGAGAGCGTCAGTATTAAGCGGGGGAGAATTAGATCGCGATGGGAAAAAATT
CGGTTAAGGCCAGGGGGAAAGAAAAAATATAAATTAAAACATATAGTATGGGCAAGCAGGGAGCTAGAAC
GATTCGCAGTTAATCCTGGCCTGTTAGAAACATCAGAAGGCTGTAGACAAATACTGGGACAGCTACAACC
ATCCCTTCAGACAGGATCAGAAGAACTTAGATCATTATATAATACAGTAGCAACCCTCTATTGTGTGCAT
CAAAGGATAGAGATAAAAGACACCAAGGAAGCTTTAGACAAGATAGAGGAAGAGCAAAACAAAAGTAAGA
CCACCGCACAGCAAGCGGCCGCTGATCTTCAGACCTGGAGGAGGAGATATGAGGGACAATTGGAGAAGTG
AATTATATAAATATAAAGTAGTAAAAATTGAACCATTAGGAGTAGCACCCACCAAGGCAAAGAGAAGAGT
GGTGCAGAGAGAAAAAAGAGCAGTGGGAATAGGAGCTTTGTTCCTTGGGTTCTTGGGAGCAGCAGGAAGC
ACTATGGGCGCAGCGTCAATGACGCTGACGGTACAGGCCAGACAATTATTGTCTGGTATAGTGCAGCAGC
AGAACAATTTGCTGAGGGCTATTGAGGCGCAACAGCATCTGTTGCAACTCACAGTCTGGGGCATCAAGCA
GCTCCAGGCAAGAATCCTGGCTGTGGAAAGATACCTAAAGGATCAACAGCTCCTGGGGATTTGGGGTTGC
TCTGGAAAACTCATTTGCACCACTGCTGTGCCTTGGAATGCTAGTTGGAGTAATAAATCTCTGGAACAGA
TTTGGAATCACACGACCTGGATGGAGTGGGACAGAGAAATTAACAATTACACAAGCTTAATACACTCCTT
AATTGAAGAATCGCAAAACCAGCAAGAAAAGAATGAACAAGAATTATTGGAATTAGATAAATGGGCAAGT
TTGTGGAATTGGTTTAACATAACAAATTGGCTGTGGTATATAAAATTATTCATAATGATAGTAGGAGGCT
TGGTAGGTTTAAGAATAGTTTTTGCTGTACTTTCTATAGTGAATAGAGTTAGGCAGGGATATTCACCATT
ATCGTTTCAGACCCACCTCCCAACCCCGAGGGGACCCGACAGGCCCGAAGGAATAGAAGAAGAAGGTGGA
GAGAGAGACAGAGACAGATCCATTCGATTAGTGAACGGATCTCGACGGTATCGGTTAACACTAGTAAAAA
AAANNNNNNNNNNNNNNNNNNNTTGGATCCAANNNNNNNNNNNNNNNNNNNTTTTTCTCTATCACTGATA
GGGAACTTATAAGTCTCTATCACTGATAGGGATTTCACGTTTATGGTGATTTCCCAGAACACATAGCGAC
ATGCAAATATTGGATCCAACTTTTAAAAGAAAAGGGGGGATTGGGGGGTACAGTGCAGGGGAAAGAATAG
TAGACATAATAGCAACAGACATACAAACTAAAGAATTACAAAAACAAATTACAAAATTCAAAATTTTATC
GATGCCTCCCCGTCACCACCCCCCCCAACCCGCCCCGACCGGAGCTGAGAGTAATTCATACAAAAGGACT
CGCCCCTGCCTTGGGGAATCCCAGGGACCGTCGTTAAACTCCCACTAACGTAGAACCCAGAGATCGCTGC
GTTCCCGCCCCCTCACCCGCCCGCTCTCGTCATCACTGAGGTGGAGAAGAGCATGCGTGAGGCTCCGGTG
CCCGTCAGTGGGCAGAGCGCACATCGCCCACAGTCCCCGAGAAGTTGGGGGGAGGGGTCGGCAATTGAAC
CGGTGCCTAGAGAAGGTGGCGCGGGGTAAACTGGGAAAGTGATGTCGTGTACTGGCTCCGCCTTTTTCCC
GAGGGTGGGGGAGAACCGTATATAAGTGCAGTAGTCGCCGTGAACGTTCTTTTTCGCAACGGGTTTGCCG
CCAGAACACAGGTAAGTGCCGTGTGTGGTTCCCGCGGGCCTGGCCTCTTTACGGGTTATGGCCCTTGCGT
GCCTTGAATTACTTCCACGCCCCTGGCTGCAGTACGTGATTCTTGATCCCGAGCTTCGGGTTGGAAGTGG
GTGGGAGAGTTCGAGGCCTTGCGCTTAAGGAGCCCCTTCGCCTCGTGCTTGAGTTGAGGCCTGGCCTGGG
CGCTGGGGCCGCCGCGTGCGAATCTGGTGGCACCTTCGCGCCTGTCTCGCTGCTTTCGATAAGTCTCTAG
CCATTTAAAATTTTTGATGATATCCTGCGACGCTTTTTTTCTGGCAAGATAGTCTTGTAAATGCGGGCCA
AGATCTGCACACTGGTATTTCGGTTTTTGGGGCCGCGGGCGGCGACGGGGCCCGTGCGTCCCAGCGCACA
TGTTCGGCGAGGCGGGGCCTGCGAGCGCGGCCACCGAGAATCGGACGGGGGTAGTCTCAAGCTGGCCGGC
CTGCTCTGGTGCCTGGCCTCGCGCCGCCGTGTATCGCCCCGCCCTGGGCGGCAAGGCTGGCCCGGTCGGC
ACCAGTTGCGTGAGCGGAAAGATGGCCGCTTCCCGGCCCTGCTGCAGGGAGCTCAAAATGGAGGACGCGG
CGCTCGGGAGAGCGGGCGGGTGAGTCACCCACACAAAGGAAAAGGGCCTTTCCGTCCTCAGCCGTCGCTT
CATGTGACTCCACGGAGTACCGGGCGCCGTCCAGGCACCTCGATTAGTTCTCGAGCTTTTGGAGTACGTC
GTCTTTAGGTTGGGGGGAGGGGTTTTATGCGATGGAGTTTCCCCACACTGAGTGGGTGGAGACTGAAGTT
AGGCCAGCTTGGCACTTGATGTAATTCTCCTTGGAATTTGCCCTTTTTGAGTTTGGATCTTGGTTCATTC
TCAAGCCTCAGACAGTGGTTCAAAGTTTTTTTCTTCCATTTCAGGTGTCGTGAAAACTACCCCTCTAGAT
AATACGACTCACTATAGGGCCCGGGCCACCATGTCCAGATTAGATAAAAGTAAAGTGATTAACAGCGCAT
TAGAGCTGCTTAATGAGGTCGGAATCGAAGGTTTAACAACCCGTAAACTCGCCCAGAAGCTAGGTGTAGA
GCAGCCTACATTGTATTGGCATGTAAAAAATAAGCGGGCTTTGCTCGACGCCTTAGCCATTGAGATGTTA
GATAGGCACCATACTCACTTTTGCCCTTTAGAAGGGGAAAGCTGGCAAGATTTTTTACGTAATAACGCTA
AAAGTTTTAGATGTGCTTTACTAAGTCATCGCGATGGAGCAAAAGTACATTTAGGTACACGGCCTACAGA
AAAACAGTATGAAACTCTCGAAAATCAATTAGCCTTTTTATGCCAACAAGGTTTTTCACTAGAGAATGCA
TTATATGCACTCAGCGCTGTGGGGCATTTTACTTTAGGTTGCGTATTGGAAGATCAAGAGCATCAAGTCG
CTAAAGAAGAAAGGGAAACACCTACTACTGATAGTATGCCGCCATTATTACGACAAGCTATCGAATTATT
TGATCACCAAGGTGCAGAGCCAGCCTTCTTATTCGGCCTTGAATTGATCATATGCGGATTAGAAAAACAA
CTTAAATGTGAAAGTGGGTCCGCGTACAGCGGCTCCCGGTAGCTAGCCCCTCTCCCTCCCCCCCCCCTAA
CGTTACTGGCCGAAGCCGCTTGGAATAAGGCCGGTGTGCGTTTGTCTATATGTTATTTTCCACCATATTG
CCGTCTTTTGGCAATGTGAGGGCCCGGAAACCTGGCCCTGTCTTCTTGACGAGCATTCCTAGGGGTCTTT
CCCCTCTCGCCAAAGGAATGCAAGGTCTGTTGAATGTCGTGAAGGAAGCAGTTCCTCTGGAAGCTTCTTG
AAGACAAACAACGTCTGTAGCGACCCTTTGCAGGCAGCGGAACCCCCCACCTGGCGACAGGTGCCTCTGC
GGCCAAAAGCCACGTGTATAAGATACACCTGCAAAGGCGGCACAACCCCAGTGCCACGTTGTGAGTTGGA
TAGTTGTGGAAAGAGTCAAATGGCTCTCCTCAAGCGTATTCAACAAGGGGCTGAAGGATGCCCAGAAGGT
ACCCCATTGTATGGGATCTGATCTGGGGCCTCGGTACACATGCTTTACATGTGTTTAGTCGAGGTTAAAA
AAACGTCTAGGCCCCCCGAACCACGGGGACGTGGTTTTCCTTTGAAAAACACGATGATAATATGGCCACA
CTAGAGTCGAGCTACCGGTCGCCACCATGGTGAGCAAGGGCGAGGAGGATAACATGGCCATCATCAAGGA
GTTCATGCGCTTCAAGGTGCACATGGAGGGCTCCGTGAACGGCCACGAGTTCGAGATCGAGGGCGAGGGC
GAGGGCCGCCCCTACGAGGGCACCCAGACCGCCAAGCTGAAGGTGACCAAGGGTGGCCCCCTGCCCTTCG
CCTGGGACATCCTGTCCCCTCAGTTCATGTACGGCTCCAAGGCCTACGTGAAGCACCCCGCCGACATCCC
CGACTACTTGAAGCTGTCCTTCCCCGAGGGCTTCAAGTGGGAGCGCGTGATGAACTTCGAGGACGGCGGC
GTGGTGACCGTGACCCAGGACTCCTCCCTGCAGGACGGCGAGTTCATCTACAAGGTGAAGCTGCGCGGCA
CCAACTTCCCCTCCGACGGCCCCGTAATGCAGAAGAAGACCATGGGCTGGGAGGCCTCCTCCGAGCGGAT
GTACCCCGAGGACGGCGCCCTGAAGGGCGAGATCAAGCAGAGGCTGAAGCTGAAGGACGGCGGCCACTAC
GACGCTGAGGTCAAGACCACCTACAAGGCCAAGAAGCCCGTGCAGCTGCCCGGCGCCTACAACGTCAACA
TCAAGTTGGACATCACCTCCCACAACGAGGACTACACCATCGTGGAACAGTACGAACGCGCCGAGGGCCG
CCACTCCACCGGCGGCATGGACGAGCTGTACAAGGACCCACCGGTCGCCACCATGACCGAGTACAAGCCC
ACGGTGCGCCTCGCCACCCGCGACGACGTCCCCAGGGCCGTACGCACCCTCGCCGCCGCGTTCGCCGACT
ACCCCGCCACGCGCCACACCGTCGATCCGGACCGCCACATCGAGCGGGTCACCGAGCTGCAAGAACTCTT
CCTCACGCGCGTCGGGCTCGACATCGGCAAGGTGTGGGTCGCGGACGACGGCGCCGCGGTGGCGGTCTGG
ACCACGCCGGAGAGCGTCGAAGCGGGGGCGGTGTTCGCCGAGATCGGCCCGCGCATGGCCGAGTTGAGCG
GTTCCCGGCTGGCCGCGCAGCAACAGATGGAAGGCCTCCTGGCGCCGCACCGGCCCAAGGAGCCCGCGTG
GTTCCTGGCCACCGTCGGCGTGTCGCCCGACCACCAGGGCAAGGGTCTGGGCAGCGCCGTCGTGCTCCCC
GGAGTGGAGGCGGCCGAGCGCGCCGGGGTGCCCGCCTTCCTGGAGACCTCCGCGCCCCGCAACCTCCCCT
TCTACGAGCGGCTCGGCTTCACCGTCACCGCCGACGTCGAGGTGCCCGAAGGACCGCGCACCTGGTGCAT
GACCCGCAAGCCCGGTGCCTGAGCGGCCGCGTCGACAATCAACCTCTGGATTACAAAATTTGTGAAAGAT
TGACTGGTATTCTTAACTATGTTGCTCCTTTTACGCTATGTGGATACGCTGCTTTAATGCCTTTGTATCA
TGCTATTGCTTCCCGTATGGCTTTCATTTTCTCCTCCTTGTATAAATCCTGGTTGCTGTCTCTTTATGAG
GAGTTGTGGCCCGTTGTCAGGCAACGTGGCGTGGTGTGCACTGTGTTTGCTGACGCAACCCCCACTGGTT
GGGGCATTGCCACCACCTGTCAGCTCCTTTCCGGGACTTTCGCTTTCCCCCTCCCTATTGCCACGGCGGA
ACTCATCGCCGCCTGCCTTGCCCGCTGCTGGACAGGGGCTCGGCTGTTGGGCACTGACAATTCCGTGGTG
TTGTCGGGGAAGCTGACGTCCTTTCCATGGCTGCTCGCCTGTGTTGCCACCTGGATTCTGCGCGGGACGT
CCTTCTGCTACGTCCCTTCGGCCCTCAATCCAGCGGACCTTCCTTCCCGCGGCCTGCTGCCGGCTCTGCG
GCCTCTTCCGCGTCTTCGCCTTCGCCCTCAGACGAGTCGGATCTCCCTTTGGGCCGCCTCCCCGCCTGGA
ATTCGAGCTCGGTACCTTTAAGACCAATGACTTACAAGGCAGCTGTAGATCTTAGCCACTTTTTAAAAGA
AAAGGGGGGACTGGAAGGGCTAATTCACTCCCAACGAAGACAAGATCTGCTTTTTGCTTGTACTGGGTCT
CTCTGGTTAGACCAGATCTGAGCCTGGGAGCTCTCTGGCTAACTAGGGAACCCACTGCTTAAGCCTCAAT
AAAGCTTGCCTTGAGTGCTTCAAGTAGTGTGTGCCCGTCTGTTGTGTGACTCTGGTAACTAGAGATCCCT
CAGACCCTTTTAGTCAGTGTGGAAAATCTCTAGCAGTAGTAGTTCATGTCATCTTATTATTCAGTATTTA
TAACTTGCAAAGAAATGAATATCAGAGAGTGAGAGGAACTTGTTTATTGCAGCTTATAATGGTTACAAAT
AAAGCAATAGCATCACAAATTTCACAAATAAAGCATTTTTTTCACTGCATTCTAGTTGTGGTTTGTCCAA
ACTCATCAATGTATCTTATCATGTCTGGCTCTAGCTATCCCGCCCCTAACTCCGCCCATCCCGCCCCTAA
CTCCGCCCAGTTCCGCCCATTCTCCGCCCCATGGCTGACTAATTTTTTTTATTTATGCAGAGGCCGAGGC
CGCCTCGGCCTCTGAGCTATTCCAGAAGTAGTGAGGAGGCTTTTTTGGAGGCCTAGGGACGTACCCAATT
CGCCCTATAGTGAGTCGTATTACGCGCGCTCACTGGCCGTCGTTTTACAACGTCGTGACTGGGAAAACCC
TGGCGTTACCCAACTTAATCGCCTTGCAGCACATCCCCCTTTCGCCAGCTGGCGTAATAGCGAAGAGGCC
CGCACCGATCGCCCTTCCCAACAGTTGCGCAGCCTGAATGGCGAATGGG
[124 nt withheld, positions 7610-7733]
C
[91 nt withheld, positions 7735-7825]
A
[49 nt withheld, positions 7827-7875]
CCTTTGACGTTGGAGTCCACGTTCTTT
[37 nt withheld, positions 7903-7939]
ACCCTATCTCGGTCTATTCTTTTGATTTATAAGGGATTTTGCCGATTTCGGCCTATTGGTTAAAAAATGA
GCTGATTTAACAAAAATTTAACGCGAATTTTAACAAAATATTAACGCTTACAATTTAGGTGGCACTTTTC
GGGGAAATGTGCGCGGAACCCCTATTTGTTTATTTTTCTAAATACATTCAAATATGTATCCGCTCATGAG
ACAATAACCCTGATAAATGCTTCAATAATATTGAAAAAGGAAGAGTATGAGTATTCAACATTTCCGTGTC
GCCCTTATTCCCTTTTTTGCGGCATTTTGCCTTCCTGTTTTTGCTCACCCAGAAACGCTGGTGAAAGTAA
AAGATGCTGAAGATCAGTTGGGTGCACGAGTGGGTTACATCGAACTGGATCTCAACAGCGGTAAGATCCT
TGAGAGTTTTCGCCCCGAAGAACGTTTTCCAATGATGAGCACTTTTAAAGTTCTGCTATGTGGCGCGGTA
TTATCCCGTATTGACGCCGGGCAAGAGCAACTCGGTCGCCGCATACACTATTCTCAGAATGACTTGGTTG
AGTACTCACCAGTCACAGAAAAGCATCTTACGGATGGCATGACAGTAAGAGAATTATGCAGTGCTGCCAT
AACCATGAGTGATAACACTGCGGCCAACTTACTTCTGACAACGATCGGAGGACCGAAGGAGCTAACCGCT
TTTTTGCACAACATGGGGGATCATGTAACTCGCCTTGATCGTTGGGAACCGGAGCTGAATGAAGCCATAC
CAAACGACGAGCGTGACACCACGATGCCTGTAGCAATGGCAACAACGTTGCGCAAACTATTAACTGGCGA
ACTACTTACTCTAGCTTCCCGGCAACAATTAATAGACTGGATGGAGGCGGATAAAGTTGCAGGACCACTT
CTGCGCTCGGCCCTTCCGGCTGGCTGGTTTATTGCTGATAAATCTGGAGCCGGTGAGCGTGGGTCTCGCG
GTATCATTGCAGCACTGGGGCCAGATGGTAAGCCCTCCCGTATCGTAGTTATCTACACGACGGGGAGTCA
GGCAACTATGGATGAACGAAATAGACAGATCGCTGAGATAGGTGCCTCACTGATTAAGCATTGGTAACTG
TCAGACCAAGTTTACTCATATATACTTTAGATTGATTTAAAACTTCATTTTTAATTTAAAAGGATCTAGG
TGAAGATCCTTTTTGATAATCTCATGACCAAAATCCCTTAACGTGAGTTTTCGTTCCACTGAGCGTCAGA
CCCCGTAGAAAAGATCAAAGGATCTTCTTGAGATCCTTTTTTTCTGCGCGTAATCTGCTGCTTGCAAACA
AAAAAACCACCGCTACCAGCGGTGGTTTGTTTGCCGGATCAAGAGCTACCAACTCTTTTTCCGAAGGTAA
CTGGCTTCAGCAGAGCGCAGATACCAAATACTGTTCTTCTAGTGTAGCCGTAGTTAGGCCACCACTTCAA
GAACTCTGTAGCACCGCCTACATACCTCGCTCTGCTAATCCTGTTACCAGTGGCTGCTGCCAGTGGCGAT
AAGTCGTGTCTTACCGGGTTGGACTCAAGACGATAGTTACCGGATAAGGCGCAGCGGTCGGGCTGAACGG
GGGGTTCGTGCACACAGCCCAGCTTGGAGCGAACGACCTACACCGAACTGAGATACCTACAGCGTGAGCT
ATGAGAAAGCGCCACGCTTCCCGAAGGGAGAAAGGCGGACAGGTATCCGGTAAGCGGCAGGGTCGGAACA
GGAGAGCGCACGAGGGAGCTTCCAGGGGGAAACGCCTGGTATCTTTATAGTCCTGTCGGGTTTCGCCACC
TCTGACTTGAGCGTCGATTTTTGTGATGCTCGTCAGGGGGGCGGAGCCTATGGAAAAACGCCAGCAACGC
GGCCTTTTTACGGTTCCTGGCCTTTTGCTGGCCTTTTGCTCACATGTTCTTTCCTGCGTTATCCCCTGAT
TCTGTGGATAACCGTATTACCGCCTTTGAGTGAGCTGATACCGCTCGCCGCAGCCGAACGACCGAGCGCA
GCGAGTCAGTGAGCGAGGAAGCGGAAGAGCGCCCAATACGCAAACCGCCTCTCCCCGCGCGTTGGCCGAT
TCATTAATGCAGCTGGCACGACAGGTTTCCCGACTGGAAAGCGGGCAGTGAGCGCAACGCAATTAATGTG
AGTTAGCTCACTCATTAGGCACCCCAGGCTTTACACTTTATGCTTCCGGCTCGTATGTTGTGTGGAATTG
TGAGCGGATAACAATTTCACACAGGAAACAGCTATGACCATGATTACGCCAAGCGCGCAATTAACCCTCA
CTAAAGGGAACAAAAGCTGGAGCTGC
