>Addgene plasmid #36299 | pXL003-ishRNA-beta-catenin-2 | depositor partial sequence | sequence record 45364 | shRNA-beta-catenin-2
GCTGGTGGAATGCAAGCTTTTGGATCCAAAAGCTTGCATTCCACCAGC
