>Addgene plasmid #36299 | pXL003-ishRNA-beta-catenin-2 | addgene partial sequence | sequence record 46493 | mCherry-F 5'-ccccgtaatgcagaagaaga-3'
CGAGCGGATGTACCCCGAGGACGGCGCCCTGAAGGGCGAGATCAAGCAGAGGCTGAAGCTGAAGGACGGC
GGCCACTACGACGCTGAGGTCAAGACCACCTACAAGGCCAAGAAGCCCGTGCAGCTGCCCGGCGCCTACA
ACGTCAACATCAAGTTGGACATCACCTCCCACAACGAGGACTACACCATCGTGGAACAGTACGAACGCGC
CGAGGGCCGCCACTCCACCGGCGGCATGGACGAGCTGTACAAGGACCCACCGGTCGCCACCATGACCGAG
TACAAGCCCACGGTGCGCCTCGCCACCCGCGACGACGTCCCCAGGGCCGTACGCACCCTCGCCGCCGCGT
TCGCCGACTACCCCGCCACGCGCCACACCGTCGATCCGGACCGCCACATCGAGCGGGTCACCGAGCTGCA
AGAACTCTTCCTCACGCGCGTCGGGCTCGACATCGGCAAGGTGTGGGTCGCGGACGACGGCGCCGCGGTG
GCGGTCTGGACCACGCCGGAGAGCGTCGAAGCGGGGGCGGTGTTCGCCGAGATCGGCCCGCGCATGGCCG
AGTTGAGCGGTTCCCGGCTGGCCGCGCAGCAACAGATGGAAGGCCTCCTGGCGCCGCACCGGCCCAAGGA
GCCCGCGTGGTTCCTGGCCACCGTCGGCGTGTCGCCCGACCACCAGGGCAAGGGTCTGGGCAGCGCCGTC
GTGCTCCCCGGAGTGGAGGCGGCCGAGCGCGCCGGGGTGCCCG
