>Addgene plasmid #36299 | pXL003-ishRNA-beta-catenin-2 | addgene partial sequence | sequence record 47347 | H1 5'-tcgctatgtgttctgggaaa-3'
ACTTATAAGTTCCCTATCAGTGATAGAGAAAAAGCTGGTGGAATGCAAGCTTTTGGATCCAAAAGCTTGC
ATTCCACCAGCTTTTTTTTACTAGTGTTAACCGATACCGTCGAGATCCGTTCACTAATCGAATGGATCTG
TCTCTGTCTCTCTCTCCACCTTCTTCTTCTATTCCTTCGGGCCTGTCGGGTCCCCTCGGGGTTGGGAGGT
GGGTCTGAAACGATAATGGTGAATATCCCTGCCTAACTCTATTCACTATAGAAAGTACAGCAAAAACTAT
TCTTAAACCTACCAAGCCTCCTACTATCATTATGAATAATTTTATATACCACAGCCAATTTGTTATGTTA
AACCAATTCCACAAACTTGCCCATTTATCTAATTCCAATAATTCTTGTTCATTCTTTTCTTGCTGGTTTT
GCGATTCTTCAATTAAGGAGTGTATTAAGCTTGTGTAATTGTTAATTTCTCTGTCCCACTCCATCCAGGT
CGTGTGATTCCAAATCTGTTCCAGAGATTTATTACTCCAACTAGCATTCCAAGGCACAGCAGTGGTGCAA
ATGAGTTTTCCAGAGCAACCCCAAATCCCCAGGAGCTGTTGATCCTTTAGGTATCTTTCCACAGCCAGGA
TTCTTGCCTGGAGCTGCTTGATGCCCCAGACTGTGAGTTGCAACAGATGCTGTTGCGCCTCAATAGCCCT
CAGCAAATTGTTCTGCTGCTGCACTATACCAGACAATAATTGTCTGGCCTGTACCGTCAGCGTCATTGAC
GCTGCGCCCATAGTGCTTCCTGCTGCTCCCAAGAACCCAAGGAACAAAGCTCCTATTCCCACTGCTCTTT
TTTCTCTCTGCACCACTCTTCTCTTTGCCTTGGTGGGTGCTACTCCTAATGGTTCAATTTTTACTACTTT
ATATTTATATAATTCACTTCTCCAATTGTCCCTCATATCTCCTCCTCCAGGTCTGA
